Addgene plasmid #20864: MD-2
Depositing lab: Jie-Oh Lee. Depositing organization: Korea Advanced Institute of Science and Technology. Publication: The structural basis of lipopolysaccharide recognition by the TLR4-MD-2 complex. Park BS, Song DH, Kim HM, Choi BS, Lee H, Lee JO. Nature. 2009 Apr 30;458(7242):1191-5. doi: 10.1038/nature07830. Epub 2009 Mar 1. PubMed 19252480.
Backbone
  Vector backbone: pAcGP67A
  Backbone manufacturer: BD biosciences
  Backbone size w/o insert (bp): 9761
  Vector type: Insect Expression
Growth in bacteria
  Bacterial resistance: Ampicillin, 100 μg/mL
  Growth temperature: 37°C
  Growth strain: DH5alpha
  Copy number: High Copy
Gene/Insert
  Gene/Insert name: Myeloid differentiation factor 2 (alt name: MD-2)
  Species: H. sapiens (human)
  Insert size (bp): 861
  Mutation: contains amino acids 19–160
  GenBank ID: NP_056179.3
  Entrez Gene: LY96 (a.k.a. ESOP-1, MD-2, MD2, ly-96)
  Tag / fusion protein: protein A tag (C terminal on insert)
  Cloning method: Restriction Enzyme; 5′ cloning site BamHI (not destroyed); 3′ cloning site NotI (not destroyed)
  Sequencing primers: 5′ ggcttcaataaggaacacacaagcaag
Terms and licenses: Academic/Nonprofit Terms; Industry Terms: Not Available to Industry
How to cite: MD-2 was a gift from Jie-Oh Lee (Addgene plasmid # 20864 ; http://n2t.net/addgene:20864 ; RRID:Addgene_20864)
