[The description below was written by a language model from this plasmid's Addgene catalogue record and pLannotate feature annotations shown in this document.]
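Description:
MD-2 is a baculovirus transfer plasmid for secreted expression of human myeloid differentiation factor 2 (LY96) in insect cells, built on the pAcGP67A backbone. In E. coli it is maintained as a high-copy plasmid through a ColE1/pUC-type origin and selected with ampicillin via the β-lactamase gene. The sequenced record is about 10.6 kb, consistent with the stated backbone plus an 861 bp insert.

The expression cassette is driven by the very late polyhedrin promoter and opens with the GP64 signal sequence supplied by the vector, which directs the product into the secretory pathway. The insert, cloned between BamHI and NotI, encodes MD-2 residues 19–160, so the vector's leader presumably stands in for the missing N-terminal residues. It is fused at the C terminus to a protein A tag, annotated as two tandem IgG-binding units from Staphylococcus aureus protein A, which allows capture on IgG resin. A polyhedrin coding fragment and the polyhedrin 3′ UTR lie downstream. The cassette is flanked by AcMNPV genomic sequence, including the lef2/ORF603 recombination region upstream and further viral sequence downstream. These flanks mediate homologous recombination with baculovirus DNA in co-transfected insect cells to generate recombinant virus. Short annotated tag fragments (capTEV, 9xHis) and remnants of lacZα, lacI, rop and bom are probably partial matches or backbone leftovers rather than functional parts.

The associated publication concerns the structural basis of lipopolysaccharide recognition by the TLR4–MD-2 complex, so the construct serves to produce soluble, affinity-purifiable MD-2 for structural and biochemical work.
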