Features (pLannotate 1.2.2; 30 found; start..end, strand, type, name):
     79..582     +  CDS            PTP: PTP_NPVAC - Experimental evidence at protein level: Swiss-Prot protein existence level 1. Plays a role in the regulation and processing of late viral mRNAs by displaying RNA 5'-triphosphatase and diphosphatase activities. From Autographa californica nuclear polyhedrosis virus (AcMNPV).
    620..1603    -  CDS            Y002_NPVAC: Protein predicted: Swiss-Prot protein existence level 4. From Autographa californica nuclear polyhedrosis virus (AcMNPV).
   1663..1821    -  CDS            CTL: CXOL_NPVAC - Also known as CTX. Protein inferred from homology: Swiss-Prot protein existence level 3. From Autographa californica nuclear polyhedrosis virus (AcMNPV).
   1874..2326    -  CDS            Y004_NPVAC: Protein predicted: Swiss-Prot protein existence level 4. From Autographa californica nuclear polyhedrosis virus (AcMNPV).
   2355..2681    +  CDS            Y005_NPVAC: Protein predicted: Swiss-Prot protein existence level 4. From Autographa californica nuclear polyhedrosis virus (AcMNPV).
   2665..3294    +  CDS            LEF-2: LEF2_NPVAC - Experimental evidence at protein level: Swiss-Prot protein existence level 1. Plays an essential role in viral DNA replication. Does not seem to participate in the initiation step but is rather important for the amplification of DNA. Also required for expression from the vp39 and polh promoters. From Autographa californica nuclear polyhedrosis virus (AcMNPV).
   3173..4000    +  misc_recomb    baculovirus recombination region (lef2/ORF603): contains ORF603 and part of lef2
   4004..4095    +  promoter       polyhedrin promoter: polh from Autographa californica; promoter for the baculovirus polyhedrin gene
   4138..4191    +  promoter       gp64 promoter (fragment): Autographa californica gp64; promoter for the baculovirus gp64 glycoprotein gene
   4192..4251    +  sig_peptide    GP64 signal sequence: signal sequence from the baculovirus envelope glycoprotein GP64; Autographa californica gp64
   4240..4686    +  CDS            LY96 (fragment): LY96_HUMAN - Also known as ESOP1, MD2. Experimental evidence at protein level: Swiss-Prot protein existence level 1. Binds bacterial lipopolysaccharide (LPS) (PubMed:17803912, PubMed:17569869). Cooperates with TLR4 in the innate immune response to bacterial lipopolysaccharide (LPS), and with TLR2 in the response to cell wall components from Gram-positive and Gram-negative bacteria (PubMed:11160242, PubMed:11593030). Enhances TLR4-dependent activation of NF-kappa-B (PubMed:10359581). Cells expressing both LY96 and TLR4, but not TLR4 alone, respond to LPS (PubMed:10359581). From Homo sapiens (Hu
   4744..4914    +  CDS            ProtA: IgG-binding unit of Staphylococcus aureus protein A
   4918..5088    +  CDS            ProtA: IgG-binding unit of Staphylococcus aureus protein A
   5097..5115    +  misc_feature   MCS (fragment): pUC18/19 multiple cloning site
   5144..5161    +  CDS            capTEV™ (fragment): composite tag for in vivo biotinylation, TEV protease cleavage, and 6xHis tagging
   5172..5735    +  CDS            PH (fragment): PYHD_NPVAC - Also known as P29, POLH. Experimental evidence at protein level: Swiss-Prot protein existence level 1. Major component of the virus occlusion bodies which are large proteinaceous structures termed polyhedra. These structures serve as the protective package for the virus particles outside the infected host and allow natural transmission of virus between insect hosts, assisting persistence in the environment. Forms the paracrystalline lattice of polyhedra and interacts with enveloped virions as well as other accessory molecules and structures to form a mature viral occlusion body. F
   5739..6111    +  3'UTR          polyhedrin 3' UTR: 3' UTR from the Autographa californica nucleopolyhedrovirus polyhedrin gene (Suzuki et al., 2006)
   6791..6808    -  CDS            9xHis (fragment): 9xHis affinity tag
   7105..7392    -  CDS            P61 (fragment): P78_NPVAC - Experimental evidence at protein level: Swiss-Prot protein existence level 1. Plays a role in the transport of the nucleocapsids from the cytoplasm toward the host nucleus together with the host actin- polymerizing Arp2/3 complex. From Autographa californica nuclear polyhedrosis virus (AcMNPV).
   7391..8011    +  CDS            PK1 (fragment): PK1_NPVAC - Also known as PK-1. Experimental evidence at transcript level: Swiss-Prot protein existence level 2. Serine/threonine protein kinase that plays a role in viral propagation by phosphorylating various viral and cellular substrates including the viral p6.9 protein or host histone H1. Participates in nucleocapsid assembly and polyhedra formation. From Autographa californica nuclear polyhedrosis virus (AcMNPV).
   8048..8064    -  protein_bind   lac operator: The lac repressor binds to the lac operator to inhibit transcription in E. coli. This inhibition can be relieved by adding lactose or isopropyl-β-D-thiogalactopyranoside (IPTG). lac repressor encoded by lacI
   8072..8102    -  promoter       lac promoter: promoter for the E. coli lac operon
   8117..8138    -  protein_bind   CAP binding site: CAP binding activates transcription in the presence of cAMP. E. coli catabolite activator protein
   8151..8243    -  CDS            lacI (fragment): lac repressor; lacI; The lac repressor binds to the lac operator to inhibit transcription in E. coli. This inhibition can be relieved by adding lactose or isopropyl-β-D-thiogalactopyranoside (IPTG).
   8426..9014    -  rep_origin     ori: high-copy-number ColE1/pMB1/pBR322/pUC origin of replication
   9185..10045   -  CDS            AmpR: β-lactamase; bla; confers resistance to ampicillin, carbenicillin, and related antibiotics
  10046..10150   -  promoter       AmpR promoter: bla
  10245..10280   +  CDS            rop (fragment): Rop protein, which maintains plasmids at low copy number; rop
  10382..10481   +  misc_feature   bom (fragment): basis of mobility region from pBR322
  10487..1       -  CDS            lacZα (fragment) (across the origin): LacZα fragment of β-galactosidase; lacZ fragment
>Addgene plasmid #20864 | MD-2 | addgene full sequence | sequence record 275215 | Addgene NGS Result
GCCAAGCTTGGCTCGTAAAGCGAGTTGAAGGATCATATTTAGTTGCGTTTATGAGATAAGATTGAAAGCA
CGTGTAAAATGTTTCCCGCGCGTTGGCACAACTATTTACAATGCGGCCAAGTTATAAAAGATTCTAATCT
GATATGTTTTAAAACACCTTTGCGGCCCGAGTTGTTTGCGTACGTGACTAGCGAAGAAGATATGTGGACC
GCAGAACAGATAGTAAAACAAAACCCTAGTATTGGAGCAATAATCGATTTAACCAACACGTCTAAATATT
ATGATGGTGTGCATTTTTTGCGGGCGGGCCTGTTATACAAAAAAATTCAAGTACCTGGCCAGACTTTGCC
GCCTGAAAGCATAGTTCAAGAATTTATTGACACGGTAAAAGAATTTACAGAAAAGTGTCCCGGCATGTTG
GTGGGCGTGCACTGCACACACGGTATTAATCGCACCGGTTACATGGTGTGCAGATATTTAATGCACACCC
TGGGTATTGCGCCGCAGGAAGCCATAGATAGATTCGAAAAAGCCAGAGGTCACAAAATTGAAAGACAAAA
TTACGTTCAAGATTTATTAATTTAATTAATATTATTTGCATTCTTTAACAAATACTTTATCCTATTTTCA
AATTGTTGCGCTTCTTCCAGCGAACCAAAACTATGCTTCGCTTGCTCCGTTTAGCTTGTAGCCGATCAGT
GGCGTTGTTCCAATCGACGGTAGGATTAGGCCGGATATTCTCCACCACAATGTTGGCAACGTTGATGTTA
CGTTTATGCTTTTGGTTTTCCACGTACGTCTTTTGGCCGGTAATAGCCGTAAACGTAGTGCCGTCGCGCG
TCACGCACAACACCGGATGTTTGCGCTTGTCCGCGGGGTATTGAACCGCGCGATCCGACAAATCCACCAC
TTTGGCAACTAAATCGGTGACCTGCGCGTCTTTTTTCTGCATTATTTCGTCTTTCTTTTGCATGGTTTCC
TGGAAGCCGGTGTACATGCGGTTTAGATCAGTCATGACGCGCGTGACCTGCAAATCTTTGGCCTCGATCT
GCTTGTCCTTGATGGCAACGATGCGTTCAATAAACTCTTGTTTTTTAACAAGTTCCTCGGTTTTTTGCGC
CACCACCGCTTGCAGCGCGTTTGTGTGCTCGGTGAATGTCGCAATCAGCTTAGTCACCAACTGTTTGCTC
TCCTCCTCCCGTTGTTTGATCGCGGGATCGTACTTGCCGGTGCAGAGCACTTGAGGAATTACTTCTTCTA
AAAGCCATTCTTGTAATTCTATGGCGTAAGGCAATTTGGACTTCATAATCAGCTGAATCACGCCGGATTT
AGTAATGAGCACTGTATGCGGCTGCAAATACAGCGGGTCGCCCCTTTTCACGACGCTGTTAGAGGTAGGG
CCCCCATTTTGGATGGTCTGCTCAAATAACGATTTGTATTTATTGTCTACATGAACACGTATAGCTTTAT
CACAAACTGTATATTTTAAACTGTTAGCGACGTCCTTGGCCACGAACCGGACCTGTTGGTCGCGCTCTAG
CACGTACCGCAGGTTGAACGTATCTTCTCCAAATTTAAATTCTCCAATTTTAACGCGAGCCATTTTGATA
CACGTGTGTCGATTTTGCAACAACTATTGTTTTTTAACGCAAACTAAACTTATTGTGGTAAGCAATAATT
AAATATGGGGGAACATGCGCCGCTACAACACTCGTCGTTATGAACGCAGACGGCGCCGGTCTCGGCGCAA
GCGGCTAAAACGTGTTGCGCGTTCAACGCGGCAAACATCGCAAAAGCCAATAGTACAGTTTTGATTTGCA
TATTAACGGCGATTTTTTAAATTATCTTATTTAATAAATAGTTATGACGCCTACAACTCCCCGCCCGCGT
TGACTCGCTGCACCTCGAGCAGTTCGTTGACGCCTTCCTCCGTGTGGCCGAACACGTCGAGCGGGTGGTC
GATGACCAGCGGCGTGCCGCACGCGACGCACAAGTATCTGTACACCGAATGATCGTCGGGCGAAGGCACG
TCGGCCTCCAAGTGGCAATATTGGCAAATTCGAAAATATATACAGTTGGGTTGTTTGCGCATATCTATCG
TGGCGTTGGGCATGTACGTCCGAACGTTGATTTGCATGCAAGCCGAAATTAAATCATTGCGATTAGTGCG
ATTAAAACGTTGTACATCCTCGCTTTTAATCATGCCGTCGATTAAATCGCGCAATCGAGTCAAGTGATCA
AAGTGTGGAATAATGTTTTCTTTGTATTCCCGAGTCAAGCGCAGCGCGTATTTTAACAAACTAGCCATCT
TGTAAGTTAGTTTCATTTAATGCAACTTTATCCAATAATATATTATGTATCGCACGTCAAGAATTAACAA
TGCGCCCGTTGTCGCATCTCAACACGACTATGATAGAGATCAAATAAAGCGCGAATTAAATAGCTTGCGA
CGCAACGTGCACGATCTGTGCACGCGTTCCGGCACGAGCTTTGATTGTAATAAGTTTTTACGAAGCGATG
ACATGACCCCCGTAGTGACAACGATCACGCCCAAAAGAACTGCCGACTACAAAATTACCGAGTATGTCGG
TGACGTTAAAACTATTAAGCCATCCAATCGACCGTTAGTCGAATCAGGACCGCTGGTGCGAGAAGCCGCG
AAGTATGGCGAATGCATCGTATAACGTGTGGAGTCCGCTCATTAGAGCGTCATGTTTAGACAAGAAAGCT
ACATATTTAATTGATCCCGATGATTTTATTGATAAATTGACCCTAACTCCATACACGGTATTCTACAATG
GCGGGGTTTTGGTCAAAATTTCCGGACTGCGATTGTACATGCTGTTAACGGCTCCGCCCACTATTAATGA
AATTAAAAATTCCAATTTTAAAAAACGCAGCAAGAGAAACATTTGTATGAAAGAATGCGTAGAAGGAAAG
AAAAATGTCGTCGACATGCTGAACAACAAGATTAATATGCCTCCGTGTATAAAAAAAATATTGAACGATT
TGAAAGAAAACAATGTACCGCGCGGCGGTATGTACAGGAAGAGGTTTATACTAAACTGTTACATTGCAAA
CGTGGTTTCGTGTGCCAAGTGTGAAAACCGATGTTTAATCAAGGCTCTGACGCATTTCTACAACCACGAC
TCCAAGTGTGTGGGTGAAGTCATGCATCTTTTAATCAAATCCCAAGATGTGTATAAACCACCAAACTGCC
AAAAAATGAAAACTGTCGACAAGCTCTGTCCGTTTGCTGGCAACTGCAAGGGTCTCAATCCTATTTGTAA
TTATTGAATAATAAAACAATTATAAATGTCAAATTTGTTTTTTATTAACGATACAAACCAAACGCAACAA
GAACATTTGTAGTATTATCTATAATTGAAAACGCGTAGTTATAATCGCTGAGGTAATATTTAAAATCATT
TTCAAATGATTCACAGTTAATTTGCGACAATATAATTTTATTTTCACATAAACTAGACGCCTTGTCGTCT
TCTTCTTCGTATTCCTTCTCTTTTTCATTTTTCTCCTCATAAAAATTAACATAGTTATTATCGTATCCAT
ATATGTATCTATCGTATAGAGTAAATTTTTTGTTGTCATAAATATATATGTCTTTTTTAATGGGGTGTAT
AGTACCGCTGCGCATAGTTTTTCTGTAATTTACAACAGTGCTATTTTCTGGTAGTTCTTCGGAGTGTGTT
GCTTTAATTATTAAATTTATATAATCAATGAATTTGGGATCGTCGGTTTTGTACAATATGTTGCCGGCAT
AGTACGCAGCTTCTTCTAGTTCAATTACACCATTTTTTAGCAGCACCGGATTAACATAACTTTCCAAAAT
GTTGTACGAACCGTTAAACAAAAACAGTTCACCTCCCTTTTCTATACTATTGTCTGCGAGCAGTTGTTTG
TTGTTAAAAATAACAGCCATTGTAATGAGACGCACAAACTAATATCACAAACTGGAAATGTCTATCAATA
TATAGTTGCTGATATCATGGAGATAATTAAAATGATAACCATCTCGCAAATAAATAAGTATTTTACTGTT
TTCGTAACAGTTTTGTAATAAAAAAACCTATAAATATTCCGGATTATTCATACCGTCCCACCATCGGGCG
CGGATCTATGCTACTAGTAAATCAGTCACACCAAGGCTTCAATAAGGAACACACAAGCAAGATGGTAAGC
GCTATTGTTTTATATGTGCTTTTGGCGGCGGCGGCGCATTCTGCCTTTGCGGCGGATCCCCAGAAGCAGT
ATTGGGTCTGCAACTCATCCGATGCAAGTATTTCATACACCTACTGTGATAAAATGCAATACCCAATTTC
AATTAATGTTAACCCCTGTATAGAATTGAAAGGGTCCAAAGGATTATTGCACATTTTCTACATTCCAAGG
AGAGATTTAAAGCAATTATATTTCAATCTCTATATAACTGTCAACACCATGAATCTTCCAAAGCGCAAAG
AAGTTATTTGCCGAGGATCTGATGACGATTACTCTTTTTGCAGAGCTCTGAAGGGAGAGACTGTGAATAC
AACAATATCATTCTCCTTCAAGGGAATAAAATTTTCTAAGGGAAAATACAAATGTGTTGTTGAAGCTATT
TCTGGGAGCCCAGAAGAAATGCTCTTTTGCTTGGAGTTTGTCATCCTACACCAACCTAATTCAAATTCTA
GACTGGTTCCGCGTGGTTCCGCTGCAAATGCTGCGCAACACGATGAAGCCGTAGACAACAAATTCAACAA
AGAACAACAAAACGCGTTCTATGAGATCTTACATTTACCTAACTTAAACGAAGAACAACGAAACGCCTTC
ATCCAAAGTTTAAAAGATGACCCAAGCCAAAGCGCTAACCTTTTAGCAGAAGCTAAAAAGCTAAATGATG
CTCAGGCGCCGAAAGTAGACAACAAATTCAACAAAGAACAACAAAACGCGTTCTATGAGATCTTACATTT
ACCTAACTTAAACGAAGAACAACGAAACGCCTTCATCCAAAGTTTAAAAGATGACCCAAGCCAAAGCGCT
AACCTTTTAGCAGAAGCTAAAAAGCTAAATGATGCTCAGGCGCCGAAAGTAGACGCGAATTCGAGCTCGG
TACCCTGAGCGGCCGCCTGGTTCCGCGTGGTTCGCATCATCATCATCATCACTGAAGATCTGATCCTTTC
CTGGGACCCGGCAAGAACCAAAAACTCACTCTCTTCAAGGAAATCCGTAATGTTAAACCCGACACGATGA
AGCTTGTCGTTGGATGGAAAGGAAAAGAGTTCTACAGGGAAACTTGGACCCGCTTCATGGAAGACAGCTT
CCCCATTGTTAACGACCAAGAAGTGATGGATGTTTTCCTTGTTGTCAACATGCGTCCCACTAGACCCAAC
CGTTGTTACAAATTCCTGGCCCAACACGCTCTGCGTTGCGACCCCGACTATGTACCTCATGACGTGATTA
GGATCGTCGAGCCTTCATGGGTGGGCAGCAACAACGAGTACCGCATCAGCCTGGCTAAGAAGGGCGGCGG
CTGCCCAATAATGAACCTTCACTCTGAGTACACCAACTCGTTCGAACAGTTCATCGATCGTGTCATCTGG
GAGAACTTCTACAAGCCCATCGTTTACATCGGTACCGACTCTGCTGAAGAGGAGGAAATTCTCCTTGAAG
TTTCCCTGGTGTTCAAAGTAAAGGAGTTTGCACCAGACGCACCTCTGTTCACTGGTCCGGCGTATTAAAA
CACGATACATTGTTATTAGTACATTTATTAAGCGCTAGATTCTGTGCGTTGTTGATTTACAGACAATTGT
TGTACGTATTTTAATAATTCATTAAATTTATAATCTTTAGGGTGGTATGTTAGAGCGAAAATCAAATGAT
TTTCAGCGTCTTTATATCTGAATTTAAATATTAAATCCTCAATAGATTTGTAAAATAGGTTTCGATTAGT
TTCAAACAAGGGTTGTTTTTCCGAACCGATGGCTGGACTATCTAATGGATTTTCGCTCAACGCCACAAAA
CTTGCCAAATCTTGTAGCAGCAATCTAGCTTTGTCGATATTCGTTTGTGTTTTGTTTTGTAATAAAGGTT
CGACGTCGTTCAAAATATTATGCGCTTTTGTATTTCTTTCATCACTGTCGTTAGTGTACAATTGACTCGA
CGTAAACACGTTAAATAAAGCTTGGACATATTTAACATCGGGCGTGTTAGCTTTATTAGGCCGATTATCG
TCGTCGTCCCAACCCTCGTCGTTAGAAGTTGCTTCCGAAGACGATTTTGCCATAGCCACACGACGCCTAT
TAATTGTGTCGGCTAACACGTCCGCGATCAAATTTGTAGTTGAGCTTTTTGGAATTATTTCTGATTGCGG
GCGTTTTTGGGCGGGTTTCAATCTAACTGTGCCCGATTTTAATTCAGACAACACGTTAGAAAGCGATGGT
GCAGGCGGTGGTAACATTTCAGACGGCAAATCTACTAATGGCGGCGGTGGTGGAGCTGATGATAAATCTA
CCATCGGTGGAGGCGCAGGCGGGGCTGGCGGCGGAGGCGGAGGCGGAGGTGGTGGCGGTGATGCAGACGG
CGGTTTAGGCTCAAATGTCTCTTTAGGCAACACAGTCGGCACCTCAACTATTGTACTGGTTTCGGGCGCC
GTTTTTGGTTTGACCGGTCTGAGACGAGTGCGATTTTTTTCGTTTCTAATAGCTTCCAACAATTGTTGTC
TGTCGTCTAAAGGTGCAGCGGGTTGAGGTTCCGTCGGCATTGGTGGAGCGGGCGGCAATTCAGACATCGA
TGGTGGTGGTGGTGGTGGAGGCGCTGGAATGTTAGGCACGGGAGAAGGTGGTGGCGGCGGTGCCGCCGGT
ATAATTTGTTCTGGTTTAGTTTGTTCGCGCACGATTGTGGGCACCGGCGCAGGCGCCGCTGGCTGCACAA
CGGAAGGTCGTCTGCTTCGAGGCAGCGCTTGGGGTGGTGGCAATTCAATATTATAATTGGAATACAAATC
GTAAAAATCTGCTATAAGCATTGTAATTTCGCTATCGTTTACCGTGCCGATATTTAACAACCGCTCAATG
TAAGCAATTGTATTGTAAAGAGATTGTCTCAAGCTCGCACGCCGATAACAAGCCTTTTCATTTTTACTAC
AGCATTGTAGTGGCGAGACACTTCGCTGTCGTCGACGTACATGTATGCTTTGTTGTCAAAAACGTCGTTG
GCAAGCTTTAAAATATTTAAAAGAACATCTCTGTTCAGCACCACTGTGTTGTCGTAAATGTTGTTTTTGA
TAATTTGCGCTTCCGCAGTATCGACACGTTCAAAAAATTGATGCGCATCAATTTTGTTGTTCCTATTATT
GAATAAATAAGATTGTACAGATTCATATCTACGATTCGTCATGGCCACCACAAATGCTACGCTGCAAACG
CTGGTACAATTTTACGAAAACTGCAAAAACGTCAAAACTCGGTATAAAATAATCAACGGGCGCTTTGGCA
AAATATCTATTTTATCGCACAAGCCCACTAGCAAATTGTATTTGCAGAAAACAATTTCGGCGCACAATTT
TAACGCTGACGAAATAAAAGTTCACCAGTTAATGAGCGACCACCCAAATTTTATAAAAATCTATTTTAAT
CACGGTTCCATCAACAACCAAGTGATCGTGATGGACTACATTGACTGTCCCGATTTATTTGAAACACTAC
AAATTAAAGGCGAGCTTTCGTACCAACTTGTTAGCAATATTATTAGACAGCTGTGTGAAGCGCTCAACGA
TTTGCACAAGCACAATTTCATACACAACGACATAAAACTCGAAAATGTCTTATATTTCGAAGCACTTGAT
CGCGTGTATGTTTGCGATTACGGATTGTGCAAACACGAAAACTCACTTAGCGTGCACGACGGCACGTTGG
AGTATTTTAGTCCGGAAAAAATTCGACACCACAACTATGCACGTTCGTTTGACTGGTACGCCGTCGGCGT
GTTAACATACAAGTTGCTAACCGGCGGCCAATTCGTAATCATGGTCATAGCTGTTTCCTGTGTGAAATTG
TTATCCGCTCACAATTCCACACAACATACGAGCCGGAAGCATAAAGTGTAAAGCCTGGGGTGCCTAATGA
GTGAGCTAACTCACATTAATTGCGTTGCGCTCACTGCCCGCTTTCCAGTCGGGAAACCTGTCGTGCCAGC
TGCATTAATGAATCGGCCAACGCGCGGGGAGAGGCGGTTTGCGTATTGGGCGCTCTTCCGCTTCCTCGCT
CACTGACTCGCTGCGCTCGGTCGTTCGGCTGCGGCGAGCGGTATCAGCTCACTCAAAGGCGGTAATACGG
TTATCCACAGAATCAGGGGATAACGCAGGAAAGAACATGTGAGCAAAAGGCCAGCAAAAGGCCAGGAACC
GTAAAAAGGCCGCGTTGCTGGCGTTTTTCCATAGGCTCCGCCCCCCTGACGAGCATCACAAAAATCGACG
CTCAAGTCAGAGGTGGCGAAACCCGACAGGACTATAAAGATACCAGGCGTTTCCCCCTGGAAGCTCCCTC
GTGCGCTCTCCTGTTCCGACCCTGCCGCTTACCGGATACCTGTCCGCCTTTCTCCCTTCGGGAAGCGTGG
CGCTTTCTCATAGCTCACGCTGTAGGTATCTCAGTTCGGTGTAGGTCGTTCGCTCCAAGCTGGGCTGTGT
GCACGAACCCCCCGTTCAGCCCGACCGCTGCGCCTTATCCGGTAACTATCGTCTTGAGTCCAACCCGGTA
AGACACGACTTATCGCCACTGGCAGCAGCCACTGGTAACAGGATTAGCAGAGCGAGGTATGTAGGCGGTG
CTACAGAGTTCTTGAAGTGGTGGCCTAACTACGGCTACACTAGAAGAACAGTATTTGGTATCTGCGCTCT
GCTGAAGCCAGTTACCTTCGGAAAAAGAGTTGGTAGCTCTTGATCCGGCAAACAAACCACCGCTGGTAGC
GGTGGTTTTTTTGTTTGCAAGCAGCAGATTACGCGCAGAAAAAAAGGATCTCAAGAAGATCCTTTGATCT
TTTCTACGGGGTCTGACGCTCAGTGGAACGAAAACTCACGTTAAGGGATTTTGGTCATGAGATTATCAAA
AAGGATCTTCACCTAGATCCTTTTAAATTAAAAATGAAGTTTTAAATCAATCTAAAGTATATATGAGTAA
ACTTGGTCTGACAGTTACCAATGCTTAATCAGTGAGGCACCTATCTCAGCGATCTGTCTATTTCGTTCAT
CCATAGTTGCCTGACTCCCCGTCGTGTAGATAACTACGATACGGGAGGGCTTACCATCTGGCCCCAGTGC
TGCAATGATACCGCGAGACCCACGCTCACCGGCTCCAGATTTATCAGCAATAAACCAGCCAGCCGGAAGG
GCCGAGCGCAGAAGTGGTCCTGCAACTTTATCCGCCTCCATCCAGTCTATTAATTGTTGCCGGGAAGCTA
GAGTAAGTAGTTCGCCAGTTAATAGTTTGCGCAACGTTGTTGCCATTGCTACAGGCATCGTGGTGTCACG
CTCGTCGTTTGGTATGGCTTCATTCAGCTCCGGTTCCCAACGATCAAGGCGAGTTACATGATCCCCCATG
TTGTGCAAAAAAGCGGTTAGCTCCTTCGGTCCTCCGATCGTTGTCAGAAGTAAGTTGGCCGCAGTGTTAT
CACTCATGGTTATGGCAGCACTGCATAATTCTCTTACTGTCATGCCATCCGTAAGATGCTTTTCTGTGAC
TGGTGAGTACTCAACCAAGTCATTCTGAGAATAGTGTATGCGGCGACCGAGTTGCTCTTGCCCGGCGTCA
ATACGGGATAATACCGCGCCACATAGCAGAACTTTAAAAGTGCTCATCATTGGAAAACGTTCTTCGGGGC
GAAAACTCTCAAGGATCTTACCGCTGTTGAGATCCAGTTCGATGTAACCCACTCGTGCACCCAACTGATC
TTCAGCATCTTTTACTTTCACCAGCGTTTCTGGGTGAGCAAAAACAGGAAGGCAAAATGCCGCAAAAAAG
GGAATAAGGGCGACACGGAAATGTTGAATACTCATACTCTTCCTTTTTCAATATTATTGAAGCATTTATC
AGGGTTATTGTCTCATGAGCGGATACATATTTGAATGTATTTAGAAAAATAAACAAATAGGGGTTCCGCG
CACATTTCCCCGAAAAGTGCCACCTGACGTCTAAGAAACCATTATTATCATGACATTAACCTATAAAAAT
AGGCGTATCACGAGGCCCTTTCGTCTCGCGCGTTTCGGTGATGACGGTGAAAACCTCTGACACATGCAGC
TCCCGGAGACGGTCACAGCTTGTCTGTAAGCGGATGCCGGGAGCAGACAAGCCCGTCAGGGCGCGTCAGC
GGGTGTTGGCGGGTGTCGGGGCTGGCTTAACTATGCGGCATCAGAGCAGATTGTACTGAGAGTGCACCAT
ATGCGGTGTGAAATACCGCACAGATGCGTAAGGAGAAAATACCGCATCAGGCGCCATTCGCCATTCAGGC
TGCGCAACTGTTGGGAAGGGCGATCGGTGCGGGCCTCTTCGCTATTACGCCAGCTGGCGAAAGGGGGATG
TGCTGCAAGGCGATTAAGTTGGGTAACGCCAGGGTTTTCCCAGTCACGACGTTGTAAAACGACGGCCAGT
