>Addgene plasmid #20864 | MD-2 | addgene partial sequence | sequence record 26540 | Polyhedrin-F
CNATNTTNCTGTTTCGTACAGTTTTGGTAATAAAAAAACCTATAAATATTCCGGATTATTCATACCGTCC
CACCATCGGGCGCGGATCTATGCTACTAGTAAATCAGTCACACCAAGGCTTCAATAAGGAACACACAAGC
AAGATGGTAAGCGCTATTGTTTTATATGTGCTTTTGGCGGCGGCGGCGCATTCTGCCTTTGCGGCGGATC
CCCAGAAGCAGTATTGGGTCTGCAACTCATCCGATGCAAGTATTTCATACACCTACTGTGATAAAATGCA
ATACCCAATTTCAATTAATGTTAACCCCTGTATAGAATTGAAAGGGTCCAAAGGATTATTGCACATTTTC
TACATTCCAAGGAGAGATTTAAAGCAATTATATTTCAATCTCTATATAACTGTCAACACCATGAATCTTC
CAAAGCGCAAAGAAGTTATTTGCCGAGGATCTGATGACGATTACTCTTTTTGCAGAGCTCTGAAGGGAGA
GACTGTGAATACAACAATATCATTCTCCTTCAAGGGAATAAAATTTTCTAAGGGAAAATACAAATGTGTT
GTTGAAGCTATTTCTGGGAGCCCAGAAGAAATGCTCTTTTGCTTGGAGTTTGTCATCCTACACCAACCTA
ATTCAAATTCTAGACTGGTTCCGCGTGGTTCCGCTGCAAATGCTGCGCAACACGATGANGCCGTAGACAA
CAAATTCAACAAAGAACAACCAAAACGCGTTCTATGAGATCTTACATTTACCTAACTTAACGAAGAACAC
GACCCCNTCCCCNAAGTTTAAAGAGNTGCAGCCAAGCGCTACCTTTAGCAGAGCTAAAAGCTAATGAG
